>Addgene plasmid #226260 | Circular-ic-CVB3-GFP | addgene full sequence | sequence record 449395 | Addgene NGS Result
CCTTAATTAGGCTGCGCGCTCGCTCGCTCACTGAGGCCGCCCGGGCAAAGCCCGGGCGTCGGGCGACCTT
TGGTCGCCCGGCCTCAGTGAGCGAGCGAGCGCGCAGAGAGGGAGTGGCCAACTCCATCACTAGGGGTTCC
TTGTAGTTAATGATTAACCCGCCATGCTACTTATCTACGTAGCCATGCTCTAGGAAGATCGGAATTCGCC
CTTAAGCTAGGATGCTAATACGACTCACTATAGGGCCATCAGTCGCCGGTCCCAAGCCCGGATAAAATGG
GAGGGGGCGGGAAACCGCCTAACCATGCCGACTGATGGCAGAGCGGCCGCGTCGACGGGCCCGCGGAATT
CCTTAAAACAGCCTGTGGGTTGATCCCACCCACAGGCCCATTGGGCGCTAGCACTCTGGTATCACGGTAC
CTTTGTGCGCCTGTTTTATACCCCCTCCCCCAACTGTAACTTAGAAGTAACACACACCGATCAACAGTCA
GCGTGGCACACCAGCCACGTTTTGATCAAGCACTTCTGTTACCCCGGACTGAGTATCAATAGACTGCTCA
CGCGGTTGAAGGAGAAAGCGTTCGTTATCCGGCCAACTACTTCGAAAAACCTAGTAACACCGTGGAAGTT
GCAGAGTGTTTCGCTCAGCACTACCCCAGTGTAGATCAGGTCGATGAGTCACCGCATTCCCCACGGGCGA
CCGTGGCGGTGGCTGCGTTGGCGGCCTGCCCATGGGGAAACCCATGGGACGCTCTAATACAGACATGGTG
CGAAGAGTCTATTGAGCTAGTTGGTAGTCCTCCGGCCCCTGAATGCGGCTAATCCTAACTGCGGAGCACA
CACCCTCAAGCCAGAGGGCAGTGTGTCGTAACGGGCAACTCTGCAGCGGAACCGACTACTTTGGGTGTCC
GTGTTTCATTTTATTCCTATACTGGCTGCTTATGGTGACAATTGAGAGATCGTTACCATATAGCTATTGG
ATTGGCCATCCGGTGACTAATAGAGCTATTATATATCCCTTTGTTGGGTTTATACCACTTAGCTTGAAAG
AGGTTAAAACATTACAATTCATTGTTAAGTTGAATACAGCAAAATGGTGAGCAAGGGCGAGGAGCTGTTC
ACCGGGGTGGTGCCCATCCTGGTCGAGCTGGACGGCGACGTAAACGGCCACAAGTTCAGCGTGTCCGGCG
AGGGCGAGGGCGATGCCACCTACGGCAAGCTGACCCTGAAGTTCATCTGCACCACCGGCAAGCTGCCCGT
GCCCTGGCCCACCCTCGTGACCACCCTGACCTACGGCGTGCAGTGCTTCAGCCGCTACCCCGACCACATG
AAGCAGCACGACTTCTTCAAGTCCGCCATGCCCGAAGGCTACGTCCAGGAGCGCACCATCTTCTTCAAGG
ACGACGGCAACTACAAGACCCGCGCCGAGGTGAAGTTCGAGGGCGACACCCTGGTGAACCGCATCGAGCT
GAAGGGCATCGACTTCAAGGAGGACGGCAACATCCTGGGGCACAAGCTGGAGTACAACTACAACAGCCAC
AACGTCTATATCATGGCCGACAAGCAGAAGAACGGCATCAAGGTGAACTTCAAGATCCGCCACAACATCG
AGGACGGCAGCGTGCAGCTCGCCGACCACTACCAGCAGAACACCCCCATCGGCGACGGCCCCGTGCTGCT
GCCCGACAACCACTACCTGAGCACCCAGTCCGCCCTGAGCAAAGACCCCAACGAGAAGCGCGATCACATG
GTCCTGCTGGAGTTCGTGACCGCCGCCGGGATCACTCTCGGCATGGACGAGCTGTACAAGTAAGGATCCA
ATCAACCTCTGGATTACAAAATTTGTGAAAGATTGACTGGTATTCTTAACTATGTTGCTCCTTTTACGCT
ATGTGGATACGCTGCTTTAATGCCTTTGTATCATGCTATTGCTTCCCGTATGGCTTTCATTTTCTCCTCC
TTGTATAAATCCTGGTTGCTGTCTCTTTATGAGGAGTTGTGGCCCGTTGTCAGGCAACGTGGCGTGGTGT
GCACTGTGTTTGCTGACGCAACCCCCACTGGTTGGGGCATTGCCACCACCTGTCAGCTCCTTTCCGGGAC
TTTCGCTTTCCCCCTCCCTATTGCCACGGCGGAACTCATCGCCGCCTGCCTTGCCCGCTGCTGGACAGGG
GCTCGGCTGTTGGGCACTGACAATTCCGTGGTGTTGTCGGGGAAATCATCGTCCTTTCCTTGGCTGCTCG
CCTGTGTTGCCACCTGGATTCTGCGCGGGACGTCCTTCTGCTACAATCCAGCGGACCTTCCTTCCCGCGG
CCTGCTGCCGGCTCTGCGGCCTCTTCCGCGTCTTCGAAGTAAAAAAAAAAAAAAAAAAAAAAAAAAAAAA
AAAAAAAAAAAAAAAAAAAAAAAAAAAAAAAAAAAAAAAAAAAAAAAAAAAAAAAAAAAAAAAAAAAAAA
AAAAAAAAAAAAAAAAAAAAAAAAAAAAAAAAAAAAAAAAAAAAAAAAAAAAAAAAAAAAAAAAAAACTG
CCATCAGTCGGCGTGGACTGTAGAACACTGCCAATGCCGGTCCCAAGCCCGGATAAAAGTGGAGGGTACA
GTCCACGCTTTTTTTCTCGAGTTAAGGGCGAATTCCCGATAAGGATCTTCCTAGAGCATGGCTACGTAGA
TAAGTAGCATGGCGGGTTAATCATTAACTACAAGGAACCCCTAGTGATGGAGTTGGCCACTCCCTCTCTG
CGCGCTCGCTCGCTCACTGAGGCCGGGCGACCAAAGGTCGCCCGACGCCCGGGCTTTGCCCGGGCGGCCT
CAGTGAGCGAGCGAGCGCGCAGCCTTAATTAACCTAATTCACTGGCCGTCGTTTTACAACGTCGTGACTG
GGAAAACCCTGGCGTTACCCAACTTAATCGCCTTGCAGCACATCCCCCTTTCGCCAGCTGGCGTAATAGC
GAAGAGGCCCGCACCGATCGCCCTTCCCAACAGTTGCGCAGCCTGAATGGCGAATGGG
[124 nt withheld, positions 2999-3122]
C
[91 nt withheld, positions 3124-3214]
A
[49 nt withheld, positions 3216-3264]
CCTTTGACGTTGGAGTCCACGTTCTTT
[37 nt withheld, positions 3292-3328]
ACCCTATCTCGGTCTATTCTTTTGATTTATAAGGGATTTTGCCGATTTCGGCCTATTGGTTAAAAAATGA
GCTGATTTAACAAAAATTTAACGCGAATTTTAACAAAATATTAACGCTTACAATTTAGGTGGCACTTTTC
GGGGAAATGTGCGCGGAACCCCTATTTGTTTATTTTTCTAAATACATTCAAATATGTATCCGCTCATGAG
ACAATAACCCTGATAAATGCTTCAATAATATTGAAAAAGGAAGAGTATGAGTATTCAACATTTCCGTGTC
GCCCTTATTCCCTTTTTTGCGGCATTTTGCCTTCCTGTTTTTGCTCACCCAGAAACGCTGGTGAAAGTAA
AAGATGCTGAAGATCAGTTGGGTGCACGAGTGGGTTACATCGAACTGGATCTCAACAGCGGTAAGATCCT
TGAGAGTTTTCGCCCCGAAGAACGTTTTCCAATGATGAGCACTTTTAAAGTTCTGCTATGTGGCGCGGTA
TTATCCCGTATTGACGCCGGGCAAGAGCAACTCGGTCGCCGCATACACTATTCTCAGAATGACTTGGTTG
AGTACTCACCAGTCACAGAAAAGCATCTTACGGATGGCATGACAGTAAGAGAATTATGCAGTGCTGCCAT
AACCATGAGTGATAACACTGCGGCCAACTTACTTCTGACAACGATCGGAGGACCGAAGGAGCTAACCGCT
TTTTTGCACAACATGGGGGATCATGTAACTCGCCTTGATCGTTGGGAACCGGAGCTGAATGAAGCCATAC
CAAACGACGAGCGTGACACCACGATGCCTGTAGCAATGGCAACAACGTTGCGCAAACTATTAACTGGCGA
ACTACTTACTCTAGCTTCCCGGCAACAATTAATAGACTGGATGGAGGCGGATAAAGTTGCAGGACCACTT
CTGCGCTCGGCCCTTCCGGCTGGCTGGTTTATTGCTGATAAATCTGGAGCCGGTGAGCGTGGGTCTCGCG
GTATCATTGCAGCACTGGGGCCAGATGGTAAGCCCTCCCGTATCGTAGTTATCTACACGACGGGGAGTCA
GGCAACTATGGATGAACGAAATAGACAGATCGCTGAGATAGGTGCCTCACTGATTAAGCATTGGTAACTG
TCAGACCAAGTTTACTCATATATACTTTAGATTGATTTAAAACTTCATTTTTAATTTAAAAGGATCTAGG
TGAAGATCCTTTTTGATAATCTCATGACCAAAATCCCTTAACGTGAGTTTTCGTTCCACTGAGCGTCAGA
CCCCGTAGAAAAGATCAAAGGATCTTCTTGAGATCCTTTTTTTCTGCGCGTAATCTGCTGCTTGCAAACA
AAAAAACCACCGCTACCAGCGGTGGTTTGTTTGCCGGATCAAGAGCTACCAACTCTTTTTCCGAAGGTAA
CTGGCTTCAGCAGAGCGCAGATACCAAATACTGTTCTTCTAGTGTAGCCGTAGTTAGGCCACCACTTCAA
GAACTCTGTAGCACCGCCTACATACCTCGCTCTGCTAATCCTGTTACCAGTGGCTGCTGCCAGTGGCGAT
AAGTCGTGTCTTACCGGGTTGGACTCAAGACGATAGTTACCGGATAAGGCGCAGCGGTCGGGCTGAACGG
GGGGTTCGTGCACACAGCCCAGCTTGGAGCGAACGACCTACACCGAACTGAGATACCTACAGCGTGAGCT
ATGAGAAAGCGCCACGCTTCCCGAAGGGAGAAAGGCGGACAGGTATCCGGTAAGCGGCAGGGTCGGAACA
GGAGAGCGCACGAGGGAGCTTCCAGGGGGAAACGCCTGGTATCTTTATAGTCCTGTCGGGTTTCGCCACC
TCTGACTTGAGCGTCGATTTTTGTGATGCTCGTCAGGGGGGCGGAGCCTATGGAAAAACGCCAGCAACGC
GGCCTTTTTACGGTTCCTGGCCTTTTGCTGGCCTTTTGCTCACATGTTCTTTCCTGCGTTATCCCCTGAT
TCTGTGGATAACCGTATTACCGCCTTTGAGTGAGCTGATACCGCTCGCCGCAGCCGAACGACCGAGCGCA
GCGAGTCAGTGAGCGAGGAAGCGGAAGAGCGCCCAATACGCAAACCGCCTCTCCCCGCGCGTTGGCCGAT
TCATTAATGCAGCTGGCACGACAGGTTTCCCGACTGGAAAGCGGGCAGTGAGCGCAACGCAATTAATGTG
AGTTAGCTCACTCATTAGGCACCCCAGGCTTTACACTTTATGCTTCCGGCTCGTATGTTGTGTGGAATTG
TGAGCGGATAACAATTTCACACAGGAAACAGCTATGACCATGATTACGCCAGATTTAATTAAGG
Features (pLannotate 1.2.2; 17 found; start..end, strand, type, name):
     11..141     -  repeat_region  AAV2 ITR (fragment): inverted terminal repeat of adeno-associated virus serotype 2 inverted
    226..244     +  promoter       T7 promoter: promoter for bacteriophage T7 RNA polymerase
    248..314     +  ncRNA          twister-P3 (fragment): Accession: RF03154 - type-P3 twister ribozyme
    352..440     +  ncRNA          Entero 5 CRE: Accession: RF00386 - Enterovirus 5' cloverleaf cis-acting replication element
    743..994     +  ncRNA          IRES Picorna: Accession: RF00229 - Picornavirus internal ribosome entry site (IRES)
   1094..1813    +  CDS            EGFP: the original enhanced GFP (Yang et al., 1996) mammalian codon-optimized
   1820..2346    +  misc_feature   WPRE (fragment): woodchuck hepatitis virus posttranscriptional regulatory element
   2693..2823    +  repeat_region  AAV2 ITR (fragment): inverted terminal repeat of adeno-associated virus serotype 2 inverted
   2837..2994    +  CDS            lacZα (fragment): LacZα fragment of β-galactosidase; lacZ fragment
   2999..3427    +  rep_origin     f1 ori (sequence partly withheld): f1 bacteriophage origin of replication; arrow indicates direction of (+) strand synthesis
   3480..3584    +  promoter       AmpR promoter: bla
   3585..4445    +  CDS            AmpR: β-lactamase; bla; confers resistance to ampicillin, carbenicillin, and related antibiotics
   4616..5204    +  rep_origin     ori: high-copy-number ColE1/pMB1/pBR322/pUC origin of replication
   5387..5479    +  CDS            lacI (fragment): lac repressor; lacI; The lac repressor binds to the lac operator to inhibit transcription in E. coli. This inhibition can be relieved by adding lactose or isopropyl-β-D-thiogalactopyranoside (IPTG).
   5492..5513    +  protein_bind   CAP binding site: CAP binding activates transcription in the presence of cAMP. E. coli catabolite activator protein
   5528..5558    +  promoter       lac promoter: promoter for the E. coli lac operon
   5566..5582    +  protein_bind   lac operator: The lac repressor binds to the lac operator to inhibit transcription in E. coli. This inhibition can be relieved by adding lactose or isopropyl-β-D-thiogalactopyranoside (IPTG). lac repressor encoded by lacI
