[The description below was written by a language model from this plasmid's Addgene catalogue record and pLannotate feature annotations shown in this document.]
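Description:
Circular-ic-CVB3-GFP is a 5.6 kb in vitro transcription template plasmid designed to produce RNA that circularizes in situ, that is, after delivery into cells rather than in the test tube. The catalogue lists the backbone as unknown, but the annotated features point to a pUC-type, AAV-style cloning vector. It carries a high-copy ColE1/pUC origin, an f1 origin, an ampicillin resistance gene (β-lactamase with its own promoter), and remnants of the lac region (lac promoter and operator, CAP site, and lacZα and lacI fragments). Two AAV2 inverted terminal repeat fragments flank the payload. The record gives no indication that these are used for viral packaging here, and they may simply be inherited from the parent vector.

The payload is driven by a T7 promoter for run-off or standard T7 RNA polymerase transcription. Immediately downstream lies a twister-P3 ribozyme fragment, a self-cleaving element. In ribozyme-based circularization designs, such elements trim the transcript to leave ends that cellular RNA ligase activity can join. Only the 5′ ribozyme is annotated. An unannotated stretch between the WPRE and the downstream ITR could hold a matching 3′ element, but the feature table does not confirm this. Following the ribozyme are an enterovirus 5′ cloverleaf element and a picornavirus IRES, consistent with the coxsackievirus B3 (CVB3) 5′ untranslated region named in the plasmid title. This region provides cap-independent translation, which a circular RNA needs because it has no 5′ cap. The IRES drives EGFP, and a partial WPRE sits downstream of it as a posttranscriptional enhancer. The construct thus serves as a fluorescent reporter for assessing the expression and persistence of in situ circularized RNAs.
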