Addgene plasmid #226260: Circular-ic-CVB3-GFP
Purpose: Production of in situ circularizable RNA via IVT
Depositing lab: Prashant Mali. Depositing organization: University of California, San Diego (UCSD). Publication: Robust genome and cell engineering via in vitro and in situ circularized RNAs. Tong M, Palmer N, Dailamy A, Kumar A, Khaliq H, Han S, Finburgh E, Wing M, Hong C, Xiang Y, Miyasaki K, Portell A, Rainaldi J, Suhardjo A, Nourreddine S, Chew WL, Kwon EJ, Mali P. Nat Biomed Eng. 2024 Aug 26. doi: 10.1038/s41551-024-01245-z. PubMed 39187662.
Backbone
  Vector backbone: Unknown
  Vector type: In Vitro Transcription
Growth in bacteria
  Bacterial resistance: Ampicillin, 100 μg/mL
  Growth temperature: 37°C
  Growth strain: DH5alpha
  Copy number: High Copy
Gene/Insert
  Gene/Insert name: EGFP
  Species: Synthetic
  Cloning method: Gibson Cloning
Terms and licenses: Academic/Nonprofit Terms; Industry Terms: Not Available to Industry
How to cite: Circular-ic-CVB3-GFP was a gift from Prashant Mali (Addgene plasmid # 226260 ; http://n2t.net/addgene:226260 ; RRID:Addgene_226260)
